>Addgene plasmid #86270 | pFETCh_ZNF652 | depositor full sequence | sequence record 168151 | Full Sequence
GTCTCATAGGCCAGGCGCAGTGGCTCACACCTGTAATCGCAGCACTTTGGGAGGCCAAGATGGGAGGATC
ACTTGAGGCCAGGAGTTCGAGACCAGCCTGATCAACATAGTGAGACCCCATTTCTATTAAAAAAAAAAAG
CTTGAGCACACAATTACCACCTAATATGTTAATCATTTTTATGTCTGTGTTCATCTCAGGAGAGAAACCC
TTTATCTGTGAAATCTGTGGCAAAAGCTTCACCAGCCGCCCCAACATGAAGAGACACCGCAGAACTCACA
CAGGCGAGAAGCCCTATCCATGTGATGTGTGTGGCCAGCGGTTCCGCTTCTCGAACATGCTTAAGGCCCA
CAAGGAGAAGTGCTTTCGGGTGACCAGCCCCGTGAATGTGCCACCTGCTGTCCAGATCCCACTTACAACT
TCCCCAGCCACCCCAGTTCCTTCTGTGGTGAACACAGCCACAACCCCAACCCCTCCAATCAATATGAATC
CTGTAAGCACTCTTCCCCCTCGGCCCATCCCCCACCCCTTCTCACACCTGCACATCCACCCACACCCTCA
CCACCCACACCACCTTCCCATCCCTCCAGTCCCTCACCTCCCGCCACCTCCAGCTCTCTTTAAGAGTGAG
CCTTTAAATCATAGAGGCCAGAGTGAGGACAACTTTCTGCGGCACCTGGCAGAGAAGAACAGTTCAGCAC
AGCATCATGGGAGCGGAGGAGGTTCCGGTGGAGGTGGTTCTGGAGATTACAAGGATGACGACGATAAGGG
CGATTACAAGGATGACGACGATAAGGGAGATTACAAGGATGACGACGATAAGGTTTCAGGAAGCGGAGCT
ACTAACTTCAGCCTGCTGAAGCAGGCTGGAGACGTGGAGGAGAACCCTGGACCTGGATCGTTTCGCATGA
TTGAACAAGATGGATTGCACGCAGGTTCTCCGGCCGCTTGGGTGGAGAGGCTATTCGGCTATGACTGGGC
ACAACAGACAATCGGCTGCTCTGATGCCGCCGTGTTCCGGCTGTCAGCGCAGGGGCGCCCGGTTCTTTTT
GTCAAGACCGACCTGTCCGGTGCCCTGAATGAACTGCAGGACGAGGCAGCGCGGCTATCGTGGCTGGCCA
CGACGGGCGTTCCTTGCGCAGCTGTGCTCGACGTTGTCACTGAAGCGGGAAGGGACTGGCTGCTATTGGG
CGAAGTGCCGGGGCAGGATCTCCTGTCATCTCACCTTGCTCCTGCCGAGAAAGTATCCATCATGGCTGAT
GCAATGCGGCGGCTGCATACGCTTGATCCGGCTACCTGCCCATTCGACCACCAAGCGAAACATCGCATCG
AGCGAGCACGTACTCGGATGGAAGCCGGTCTTGTCGATCAGGATGATCTGGACGAAGAGCATCAGGGGCT
CGCGCCAGCCGAACTGTTCGCCAGGCTCAAGGCGCGCATGCCCGACGGCGAGGATCTCGTCGTGACCCAT
GGCGATGCCTGCTTGCCGAATATCATGGTGGAAAATGGCCGCTTTTCTGGATTCATCGACTGTGGCCGGC
TGGGTGTGGCCGACCGCTATCAGGACATAGCGTTGGCTACCCGTGATATTGCTGAAGAGCTTGGCGGCGA
ATGGGCTGACCGCTTCCTCGTGCTTTACGGTATCGCCGCTCCCGATTCGCAGCGCATCGCCTTCTATCGC
CTTCTTGACGAGTTCTTCTGATTCGAACATCTGTGTTCTCCAGGAGACACGTCCCCATGTGTGAGCGTGC
ACAGAGGGAGTCGGTGAGCATTTCCTTAGTTCTCAGACTCTCCTCCGCCTCTACCAAGAGCTTCGCCAGT
GTCACTGAATCAACAGATCCAAGGGAATGAACAAGAAGACTACCTTGAGCTCACAGAGGGACTGTCATCT
AAACCAGGGGAACCACTGAACTAAAGCCCAATTTGCTTGCATTTTCTGATGACTTTTATAAGTTTCAAAT
ACTCAGACTTGTGGAATTTTATAATTTCATATCAGCTGATGAGGTATGCTTGCTTTTATATCCCAGACTT
CTCCTCAAAGAGGGGATAGGCCTGGTTTCCTTTGTACTAATCGGGAAGGCTGTGAGATTAATCCAGAGCA
TTAATTGTATCACTGTGTATGGTAAGGAATTCTTTTCAGCTTTTGGTGCCAGCTACAGAGTTGAGCTGGC
CATGTTTCACAGTATATCAAGCATTATAGAGAAAGACAGAAATTTTCTTCTTTGTGTAGCTCTCCTAACG
CACTCTTTATTTTACTACAGAAATTATTTTAGAGTTTTTGTATAGACTTCTTTGGTAGTCTGTTTCTAAA
ATGAAATGTATTTCAATAAGCAGTGTAATTTTTTCAGTGTAGCTGAACCTATGTTGTAAAATAGAAAAAA
ATTTTTATAATCATCAAAATGTGATTCTTAAAGATGCACTTGGAAAGTCCTCTCCACTGACTGTAGCCTC
CAATTCACTGGCCGTCGTTCACTGGCCGTCGTTTTACAACGTCGTGACTGGGAAAACCCTGGCGTTACCC
AACTTAATCGCCTTGCAGCACATCCCCCTTTCGCCAGCTGGCGTAATAGCGAAGAGGCCCGCACCGATCG
CCCTTCCCAACAGTTGCGCAGCCTGAATGGCGAATGCGATTTATTCAACAAAGCCGCCGTCCCGTCAAGT
CAGCGTAATGCTCTGCCAGTGTTACAACCAATTAACCAATTCTGATTAGAAAAACTCATCGAGCATCAAA
TGAAACTGCAATTTATTCATATCAGGATTATCAATACCATATTTTTGAAAAAGCCGTTTCTGTAATGAAG
GAGAAAACTCACCGAGGCAGTTCCATAGGATGGCAAGATCCTGGTATCGGTCTGCGATTCCGACTCGTCC
AACATCAATACAACCTATTAATTTCCCCTCGTCAAAAATAAGGTTATCAAGTGAGAAATCACCATGAGTG
ACGACTGAATCCGGTGAGAATGGCAAAAGCTTATGCATTTCTTTCCAGACTTGTTCAACAGGCCAGCCAT
TACGCTCGTCATCAAAATCACTCGCATCAACCAAACCGTTATTCATTCGTGATTGCGCCTGAGCGAGACG
AAATACGCGATCGCTGTTAAAAGGACAATTACAAACAGGAATCGAATGCAACCGGCGCAGGAACACTGCC
AGCGCATCAACAATATTTTCACCTGAATCAGGATATTCTTCTAATACCTGGAATGCTGTTTTCCCGGGGA
TCGCAGTGGTGAGTAACCATGCATCATCAGGAGTACGGATAAAATGCTTGATGGTCGGAAGAGGCATAAA
TTCCGTCAGCCAGTTTAGTCTGACCATCTCATCTGTAACATCATTGGCAACGCTACCTTTGCCATGTTTC
AGAAACAACTCTGGCGCATCGGGCTTCCCATACAATCGATAGATTGTCGCACCTGATTGCCCGACATTAT
CGCGAGCCCATTTATACCCATATAAATCAGCATCCATGTTGGAATTTAATCGCGGCTTCGAGCAAGACGT
TTCCCGTTGAATATGGCTCATAACACCCCTTGTATTACTGTTTATGTAAGCAGACAGTTTTATTGTTCAT
GATGATATATTTTTATCTTGTGCAATGTAACATCAGAGATTTTGAGACACAACGTGGCTTTGTTGAATAA
ATCGAACTTTTGCTGAGTTGAAGGATCAGATCACGCATCTTCCCGACAACGCAGACCGTTCCGTGGCAAA
GCAAAAGTTCAAAATCACCAACTGGTCCACCTACAACAAAGCTCTCATCAACCGTGGCTCCCTCACTTTC
TGGCTGGATGATGGGGCGATTCAGGCCTGGTATGAGTCAGCAACACCTTCTTCACGAGGCAGACCTCTCG
ACGGAGTTCCACTGAGCGTCAGACCCCGTAGAAAAGATCAAAGGATCTTCTTGAGATCCTTTTTTTCTGC
GCGTAATCTGCTGCTTGCAAACAAAAAAACCACCGCTACCAGCGGTGGTTTGTTTGCCGGATCAAGAGCT
ACCAACTCTTTTTCCGAAGGTAACTGGCTTCAGCAGAGCGCAGATACCAAATACTGTTCTTCTAGTGTAG
CCGTAGTTAGGCCACCACTTCAAGAACTCTGTAGCACCGCCTACATACCTCGCTCTGCTAATCCTGTTAC
CAGTGGCTGCTGCCAGTGGCGATAAGTCGTGTCTTACCGGGTTGGACTCAAGACGATAGTTACCGGATAA
GGCGCAGCGGTCGGGCTGAACGGGGGGTTCGTGCACACAGCCCAGCTTGGAGCGAACGACCTACACCGAA
CTGAGATACCTACAGCGTGAGCTATGAGAAAGCGCCACGCTTCCCGAAGGGAGAAAGGCGGACAGGTATC
CGGTAAGCGGCAGGGTCGGAACAGGAGAGCGCACGAGGGAGCTTCCAGGGGGAAACGCCTGGTATCTTTA
TAGTCCTGTCGGGTTTCGCCACCTCTGACTTGAGCGTCGATTTTTGTGATGCTCGTCAGGGGGGCGGAGC
CTATGGAAAAACGCCAGCAACGCGGCCTTTTTACGGTTCCTGGCCTTTTGCTGGCCTTTTGCTCACATGT
TCTTTCCTGCGTTATCCCCTGATTCTGTGGATAACCGTATTACCGCCTTTGAGTGAGCTGATACCGCTCG
CCGCAGCCGAACGACCGAGCGCAGCGAGTCAGTGAGCGAGGAAGCGGAAGAAGCTCGCACATTCAGCAGC
GTTTTTCAGCGCGTTTTCGATCAACGTTTCAATGTTGGTATCAACACCAGGTTTAACTTTGAACTTATCG
GCACTGACGGTTACTGATTTTGAACTTTTGCTTTGCCACGGAACGGTCTGCGTTGTCGGGAAGATGCGTG
ATCTGATCCTTCAACTCAGCAAAAGTTCCCAATACGCAAACCGCCTCTCCCCGCGCGTTGGCCGATTCAT
TAATGCAGCTGGCACGACAGGTTTCCCGACTGGAAAGCGGGCAGTGAGCGCAACGCAATTAATGTGAGTT
AGCTCACTCATTAGGCACCCCAGGCTTTACACTTTATGCTTCCGGCTCGTATGTTGTGTGGAATTGTGAG
CGGATAACAATTTCACACAGGAAACAGCTATGACCATGATTACGCCAAGCTTGCATGCCTGCAGGTCGAC
TCTAGAGGATCCCCGGGTACCGAGCTCGAATTAGCTTGCATGCCTGCAGGTCAATTCCCTGGCATTATGC
CCAGTACATGACCTTATGGGACTTTCCTACTTGGCAGTACATCTACGTATTAGTCATCGCTATTACCATG
GTGATGCGGTTTTGGCAGTACATCAATGGGCGTGGATAGCGGTTTGACTCACGGGGATTTCAAGTCTCCA
CCCCATTGACGTCAATGGGAGTTTGTTTTGGCACCAAAATCAACGGGACTTTCCAAAATGTCGTAACAAC
TCCGCCCCATTGACGCAAATGGGCGGTAGGCGTGTACGGTGGGAGGTCTATATAAGCAGAGCTCGTTTAG
TGAACCGTCAGATCGCCTGGAGACGCCATCCACGCTGTTTTGACCTCCATAGGAGACACCGGGACCGATC
CAGCCTGGGGATCCCGACCATGGCTTCGTACCCCTGCCATCAACACGCGTCTGCGTTCGACCAGGCTGCG
CGTTCTCGCGGCCATAGCAACCGACGTACGGCGTTGCGCCCTCGCCGGCAGCAAGAAGCCACGGAAGTCC
GCCTGGAGCAGAAAATGCCCACGCTACTGCGGGTTTATATAGACGGTCCTCACGGGATGGGGAAAACCAC
CACCACGCAACTGCTGGTGGCCCTGGGTTCGCGCGACGATATCGTCTACGTACCCGAGCCGATGACTTAC
TGGCAGGTGCTGGGGGCTTCCGAGACAATCGCGAACATCTACACCACACAACACCGCCTCGACCAGGGTG
AGATATCGGCCGGGGACGCGGCGGTGGTAATGACAAGCGCCCAGATAACAATGGGCATGCCTTATGCCGT
GACCGACGCCGTTCTGGCTCCTCATATCGGGGGGGAGGCTGGGAGCTCACATGCCCCGCCCCCGGCCCTC
ACCCTCATCTTCGACCGCCATCCCATCGCCGCCCTCCTGTGCTACCCGGCCGCGCGATACCTTATGGGCA
GCATGACCCCCCAGGCCGTGCTGGCGTTCGTGGCCCTCATCCCGCCGACCTTGCCCGGCACAAACATCGT
GTTGGGGGCCCTTCCGGAGGACAGACACATCGACCGCCTGGCCAAACGCCAGCGCCCCGGCGAGCGGCTT
GACCTGGCTATGCTGGCCGCGATTCGCCGCGTTTACGGGCTGCTTGCCAATACGGTGCGGTATCTGCAGG
GCGGCGGGTCGTGGCGGGAGGATTGGGGACAGCTTTCGGGGACGGCCGTGCCGCCCCAGGGTGCCGAGCC
CCAGAGCAACGCGGGCCCACGACCCCATATCGGGGACACGTTATTTACCCTGTTTCGGGCCCCCGAGTTG
CTGGCCCCCAACGGCGACCTGTACAACGTGTTTGCCTGGGCCTTGGACGTCTTGGCCAAACGCCTCCGTC
CCATGCACGTCTTTATCCTGGATTACGACCAATCGCCCGCCGGCTGCCGGGACGCCCTGCTGCAACTTAC
CTCCGGGATGGTCCAGACCCACGTCACCACCCCCGGCTCCATACCGACGATCTGCGACCTGGCGCGCACG
TTTGCCCGGGAGATGGGGGAGGCTAACTGAGGATCCCACGTCACTATTGTATACTCTATATTATACTCTA
TGTTATACTCTGTAATCCTACTCAATAAACGTGTCACGCCTGTGAAACCGTACTAAGTCTCCCGTGTATT
CTTATCACCATCAGGTGACATCCTCGCCCAGGCTGTCAATCATGCCGGTATCGATTCCAGTAGCACCGGC
CCCACGCTGACAACCCACTCTTGCAGCGTTAGCAGCGCCCCTCTTAACAAGCCGACCCCCACCAGCGTCG
CGGTTACTAACACTCCTCTCCCCGACCTGCAGCCCAGCT
Features (pLannotate 1.2.2; 21 found; start..end, strand, type, name):
    325..705     +  CDS            ZNF652 (fragment): ZN652_HUMAN - Also known as KIAA0924. Experimental evidence at protein level: Swiss-Prot protein existence level 1. Functions as a transcriptional repressor. From Homo sapiens (Human).
    742..795     +  CDS            3xFLAG (fragment): three tandem FLAG® epitope tags
    799..823     +  CDS            3xFLAG (fragment): three tandem FLAG® epitope tags
    907..1698    +  CDS            neo: KKA2_KLEPN - Also known as kan, nptII. Experimental evidence at protein level: Swiss-Prot protein existence level 1. Resistance to kanamycin, neomycin, paromomycin, ribostamycin, butirosin and gentamicin B. From Klebsiella pneumoniae.
   2468..2624    +  CDS            lacZα (fragment): LacZα fragment of β-galactosidase; lacZ fragment
   2706..3521    -  CDS            KanR: aminoglycoside phosphotransferase; aph(3')-Ia; confers resistance to kanamycin in bacteria or G418 (Geneticin®) in eukaryotes
   3706..3846    +  CDS            TRA2_ECOLX (fragment): Protein predicted: Swiss-Prot protein existence level 4. Required for transposition of transposon Tn903. From Escherichia coli.
   3901..4489    +  rep_origin     ori: high-copy-number ColE1/pMB1/pBR322/pUC origin of replication
   4858..4947    +  CDS            lacI (fragment): lac repressor; lacI; The lac repressor binds to the lac operator to inhibit transcription in E. coli. This inhibition can be relieved by adding lactose or isopropyl-β-D-thiogalactopyranoside (IPTG).
   4960..4981    +  protein_bind   CAP binding site: CAP binding activates transcription in the presence of cAMP. E. coli catabolite activator protein
   4996..5026    +  promoter       lac promoter: promoter for the E. coli lac operon
   5034..5050    +  protein_bind   lac operator: The lac repressor binds to the lac operator to inhibit transcription in E. coli. This inhibition can be relieved by adding lactose or isopropyl-β-D-thiogalactopyranoside (IPTG). lac repressor encoded by lacI
   5087..5142    -  misc_feature   MCS: pUC18/19 multiple cloning site
   5143..5162    -  misc_feature   MCS (fragment): pUC18/19 multiple cloning site
   5168..5250    +  enhancer       CMV enhancer (fragment): human cytomegalovirus immediate early enhancer; contains an 18-bp deletion relative to the standard CMV enhancer
   5322..5339    -  promoter       CMV promoter (fragment): human cytomegalovirus (CMV) immediate early promoter
   5402..5453    +  promoter       CMVd2 promoter: truncated human cytomegalovirus (CMV) immediate early promoter that yields moderately reduced expression relative to the full-length promoter
   5544..5615    -  CDS            UL24_HHV11 (fragment): Experimental evidence at protein level: Swiss-Prot protein existence level 1. May participate in nuclear egress of viral particles. Plays a role in the dispersal of several host nucleolar proteins including NCL/nucleolin and NPM1. Since deletion of host NCL/nucleolin negatively impact on nuclear egress, UL24 supposedly acts on this process through its effect on host nucleoli. From Human herpesvirus 1 (strain 17) (HHV-1) (Human herpes simplex virus 1).
   5685..6680    +  CDS            ΔTK: truncated herpes simplex virus thymidine kinase (Salomon et al., 1995) confers sensitivity to nucleoside analogs such as acyclovir or ganciclovir
   6792..6953    +  CDS            UL122 (fragment): VIE2_HCMVT - Experimental evidence at protein level: Swiss-Prot protein existence level 1. Stimulates viral early and late gene expression and thus play a crucial role in the regulation of productive infection. In addition, activates quiescent cells to reenter the cell cycle and upregulates several E2F-responsive genes, which are responsible for pushing the cell into S phase. In S-phase, inhibits cellular DNA synthesis and blocks further cell cycle progression. From Human cytomegalovirus (strain Towne) (HHV-5) (Human herpesvirus 5).
   6948..107     +  CDS            C8orf17 (fragment) (across the origin): MOST1_HUMAN - Experimental evidence at protein level: Swiss-Prot protein existence level 1. May be involved in cell survival, proliferation and progression of cancer cells. From Homo sapiens (Human).
