>Addgene plasmid #86270 | pFETCh_ZNF652 | addgene full sequence | sequence record 190314 | Addgene NGS Result
GCTGTCTCATAGGCCAGGCGCAGTGGCTCACACCTGTAATCGCAGCACTTTGGGAGGCCAAGATGGGAGG
ATCACTTGAGGCCAGGAGTTCGAGACCAGCCTGATCAACATAGTGAGACCCCATTTCTATTAAAAAAAAA
AAGCTTGAGCACACAATTACCACCTAATATGTTAATCATTTTTATGTCTGTGTTCATCTCAGGAGAGAAA
CCCTTTATCTGTGAAATCTGTGGCAAAAGCTTCACCAGCCGCCCCAACATGAAGAGACACCGCAGAACTC
ACACAGGCGAGAAGCCCTATCCATGTGATGTGTGTGGCCAGCGGTTCCGCTTCTCGAACATGCTTAAGGC
CCACAAGGAGAAGTGCTTTCGGGTGACCAGCCCCGTGAATGTGCCACCTGCTGTCCAGATCCCACTTACA
ACTTCCCCAGCCACCCCAGTTCCTTCTGTGGTGAACACAGCCACAACCCCAACCCCCCAATCAATATGAA
TCCTGTAAGCACTCTTCCCCCTCGGCCCATCCCCCACCCCTTCTCACACCTGCACATCCACCCACACCCT
CACCACCCACACCACCTTCCCATCCCTCCAGTCCCTCACCTCCCGCCACCTCCAGCTCTCTTTAAGAGTG
AGCCTTTAAATCATAGAGGCCAGAGTGAGGACAACTTTCTGCGGCACCTGGCAGAGAAGAACAGTTCAGC
ACAGCATCATGGGAGCGGAGGAGGTTCCGGTGGAGGTGGTTCTGGAGATTACAAGGATGACGACGATAAG
GGCGATTACAAGGATGACGACGATAAGGGAGATTACAAGGATGACGACGATAAGGTTTCAGGAAGCGGAG
CTACTAACTTCAGCCTGCTGAAGCAGGCTGGAGACGTGGAGGAGAACCCTGGACCTGGATCGTTTCGCAT
GATTGAACAAGATGGATTGCACGCAGGTTCTCCGGCCGCTTGGGTGGAGAGGCTATTCGGCTATGACTGG
GCACAACAGACAATCGGCTGCTCTGATGCCGCCGTGTTCCGGCTGTCAGCGCAGGGGCGCCCGGTTCTTT
TTGTCAAGACCGACCTGTCCGGTGCCCTGAATGAACTGCAGGACGAGGCAGCGCGGCTATCGTGGCTGGC
CACGACGGGCGTTCCTTGCGCAGCTGTGCTCGACGTTGTCACTGAAGCGGGAAGGGACTGGCTGCTATTG
GGCGAAGTGCCGGGGCAGGATCTCCTGTCATCTCACCTTGCTCCTGCCGAGAAAGTATCCATCATGGCTG
ATGCAATGCGGCGGCTGCATACGCTTGATCCGGCTACCTGCCCATTCGACCACCAAGCGAAACATCGCAT
CGAGCGAGCACGTACTCGGATGGAAGCCGGTCTTGTCGATCAGGATGATCTGGACGAAGAGCATCAGGGG
CTCGCGCCAGCCGAACTGTTCGCCAGGCTCAAGGCGCGCATGCCCGACGGCGAGGATCTCGTCGTGACCC
ATGGCGATGCCTGCTTGCCGAATATCATGGTGGAAAATGGCCGCTTTTCTGGATTCATCGACTGTGGCCG
GCTGGGTGTGGCCGACCGCTATCAGGACATAGCGTTGGCTACCCGTGATATTGCTGAAGAGCTTGGCGGC
GAATGGGCTGACCGCTTCCTCGTGCTTTACGGTATCGCCGCTCCCGATTCGCAGCGCATCGCCTTCTATC
GCCTTCTTGACGAGTTCTTCTGATTCGAACATCTGTGTTCTCCAGGAGACACGTCCCCATGTGTGAGCGT
GCACAGAGGGAGTCGGTGAGCATTTCCTTAGTTCTCAGACTCTCCTCCGCCTCTACCAAGAGCTTCGCCA
GTGTCACTGAATCAACAGATCCAAGGGAATGAACAAGAAGACTACCTTGAGCTCACAGAGGGACTGTCAT
CTAAACCAGGGGAACCACTGAACTAAAGCCCAATTTGCTTGCATTTTCTGATGACTTTTATAAGTTTCAA
ATACTCAGACTTGTGGAATTTTATAATTTCATATCAGCTGATGAGGTATGCTTGCTTTTATATCCCAGAC
TTCTCCTCAAAGAGGGGATAGGCCTGGTTTCCTTTGTACTAATCGGGAAGGCTGTGAGATTAATCCAGAG
CATTAATTGTATCACTGTGTATGGTAAGGAATTCTTTTCAGCTTTTGGTGCCAGCTACAGAGTTGAGCTG
GCCATGTTTCACAGTATATCAAGCATTATAGAGAAAGACAGAAATTTTCTTCTTTGTGTAGCTCTCCTAA
CGCACTCTTTATTTTACTACAGAAATTATTTTAGAGTTTTTGTATAGACTTCTTTGGTAGTCTGTTTCTA
AAATGAAATGTATTTCAATAAGCAGTGTAATTTTTTCAGTGTAGCTGAACCTATGTTGTAAAATAGAAAA
AAATTTTTATAATCATCAAAATGTGATTCTTAAAGATGCACTTGGAAAGTCCTCTCCACTGACTGTAGCC
TCCAATTCACTGGCCGTCGTTCACTGGCCGTCGTTTTACAACGTCGTGACTGGGAAAACCCTGGCGTTAC
CCAACTTAATCGCCTTGCAGCACATCCCCCTTTCGCCAGCTGGCGTAATAGCGAAGAGGCCCGCACCGAT
CGCCCTTCCCAACAGTTGCGCAGCCTGAATGGCGAATGCGATTTATTCAACAAAGCCGCCGTCCCGTCAA
GTCAGCGTAATGCTCTGCCAGTGTTACAACCAATTAACCAATTCTGATTAGAAAAACTCATCGAGCATCA
AATGAAACTGCAATATATTCATATCAGGATTATCAATACCATATTTTTGAAAAAGCCGTTTCTGTAATGA
AGGAGAAAACTCACCGAGGCAGTTCCATAGGATGGCAAGATCCTGGTATCGGTCTGCGATTCCGACTCGT
CCAACATCAATACAACCTATTAATTTCCCCTCGTCAAAAATAAGGTTATCAAGTGAGAAATCACCATGAG
TGACGACTGAATCCGGTGAGAATGGCAAAAGCTTATGCATTTCTTTCCAGACTTGTTCAACAGGCCAGCC
ATTACGCTCGTCATCAAAATCACTCGCATCAACCAAACCGTTATTCATTCGTGATTGCGCCTGAGCGAGA
CGAAATACGCGATCGCTGTTAAAAGGACAATTACAAACAGGAATCGAATGCAACCGGCGCAGGAACACTG
CCAGCGCATCAACAATATTTTCACCTGAATCAGGATATTCTTCTAATACCTGGAATGCTGTTTTCCCGGG
GATCGCAGTGGTGAGTAACCATGCATCATCAGGAGTACGGATAAAATGCTTGATGGTCGGAAGAGGCATA
AATTCCGTCAGCCAGTTTAGTCTGACCATCTCATCTGTAACATCATTGGCAACGCTACCTTTGCCATGTT
TCAGAAACAACTCTGGCGCATCGGGCTTCCCATACAATCGATAGATTGTCGCACCTGATTGCCCGACATT
ATCGCGAGCCCATTTATACCCATATAAATCAGCATCCATGTTGGAATTTAATCGCGGCTTCGAGCAAGAC
GTTTCCCGTTGAATATGGCTCATAACACCCCTTGTATTACTGTTTATGTAAGCAGACAGTTTTATTGTTC
ATGATGATATATTTTTATCTTGTGCAATGTAACATCAGAGATTTTGAGACACAACGTGGCTTTGTTGAAT
AAATCGAACTTTTGCTGAGTTGAAGGATCAGATCACGCATCTTCCCGACAACGCAGACCGTTCCGTGGCA
AAGCAAAAGTTCAAAATCACCAACTGGTCCACCTACAACAAAGCTCTCATCAACCGTGGCTCCCTCACTT
TCTGGCTGGATGATGGGGCGATTCAGGCCTGGTATGAGTCAGCAACACCTTCTTCACGAGGCAGACCTCT
CGACGGAGTTCCACTGAGCGTCAGACCCCGTAGAAAAGATCAAAGGATCTTCTTGAGATCCTTTTTTTCT
GCGCGTAATCTGCTGCTTGCAAACAAAAAAACCACCGCTACCAGCGGTGGTTTGTTTGCCGGATCAAGAG
CTACCAACTCTTTTTCCGAAGGTAACTGGCTTCAGCAGAGCGCAGATACCAAATACTGTTCTTCTAGTGT
AGCCGTAGTTAGGCCACCACTTCAAGAACTCTGTAGCACCGCCTACATACCTCGCTCTGCTAATCCTGTT
ACCAGTGGCTGCTGCCAGTGGCGATAAGTCGTGTCTTACCGGGTTGGACTCAAGACGATAGTTACCGGAT
AAGGCGCAGCGGTCGGGCTGAACGGGGGGTTCGTGCACACAGCCCAGCTTGGAGCGAACGACCTACACCG
AACTGAGATACCTACAGCGTGAGCTATGAGAAAGCGCCACGCTTCCCGAAGGGAGAAAGGCGGACAGGTA
TCCGGTAAGCGGCAGGGTCGGAACAGGAGAGCGCACGAGGGAGCTTCCAGGGGGAAACGCCTGGTATCTT
TATAGTCCTGTCGGGTTTCGCCACCTCTGACTTGAGCGTCGATTTTTGTGATGCTCGTCAGGGGGGCGGA
GCCTATGGAAAAACGCCAGCAACGCGGCCTTTTTACGGTTCCTGGCCTTTTGCTGGCCTTTTGCTCACAT
GTTCTTTCCTGCGTTATCCCCTGATTCTGTGGATAACCGTATTACCGCCTTTGAGTGAGCTGATACCGCT
CGCCGCAGCCGAACGACCGAGCGCAGCGAGTCAGTGAGCGAGGAAGCGGAAGAAGCTCGCACATTCAGCA
GCGTTTTTCAGCGCGTTTTCGATCAACGTTTCAATGTTGGTATCAACACCAGGTTTAACTTTGAACTTAT
CGGCACTGACGGTTACTGATTTTGAACTTTTGCTTTGCCACGGAACGGTCTGCGTTGTCGGGAAGATGCG
TGATCTGATCCTTCAACTCAGCAAAAGTTCCCAATACGCAAACCGCCTCTCCCCGCGCGTTGGCCGATTC
ATTAATGCAGCTGGCACGACAGGTTTCCCGACTGGAAAGCGGGCAGTGAGCGCAACGCAATTAATGTGAG
TTAGCTCACTCATTAGGCACCCCAGGCTTTACACTTTATGCTTCCGGCTCGTATGTTGTGTGGAATTGTG
AGCGGATAACAATTTCACACAGGAAACAGCTATGACCATGATTACGCCAAGCTTGCATGCCTGCAGGTCG
ACTCTAGAGGATCCCCGGGTACCGAGCTCGAATTAGCTTGCATGCCTGCAGGTCAATTCCCTGGCATTAT
GCCCAGTACATGACCTTATGGGACTTTCCTACTTGGCAGTACATCTACGTATTAGTCATCGCTATTACCA
TGGTGATGCGGTTTTGGCAGTACATCAATGGGCGTGGATAGCGGTTTGACTCACGGGGATTTCAAGTCTC
CACCCCATTGACGTCAATGGGAGTTTGTTTTGGCACCAAAATCAACGGGACTTTCCAAAATGTCGTAACA
ACTCCGCCCCATTGACGCAAATGGGCGGTAGGCGTGTACGGTGGGAGGTCTATATAAGCAGAGCTCGTTT
AGTGAACCGTCAGATCGCCTGGAGACGCCATCCACGCTGTTTTGACCTCCATAGGAGACACCGGGACCGA
TCCAGCCTGGGGATCCCGACCATGGCTTCGTACCCCTGCCATCAACACGCGTCTGCGTTCGACCAGGCTG
CGCGTTCTCGCGGCCATAGCAACCGACGTACGGCGTTGCGCCCTCGCCGGCAGCAAGAAGCCACGGAAGT
CCGCCTGGAGCAGAAAATGCCCACGCTACTGCGGGTTTATATAGACGGTCCTCACGGGATGGGGAAAACC
ACCACCACGCAACTGCTGGTGGCCCTGGGTTCGCGCGACGATATCGTCTACGTACCCGAGCCGATGACTT
ACTGGCAGGTGCTGGGGGCTTCCGAGACAATCGCGAACATCTACACCACACAACACCGCCTCGACCAGGG
TGAGATATCGGCCGGGGACGCGGCGGTGGTAATGACAAGCGCCCAGATAACAATGGGCATGCCTTATGCC
GTGACCGACGCCGTTCTGGCTCCTCATATCGGGGGGGAGGCTGGGAGCTCACATGCCCCGCCCCCGGCCC
TCACCCTCATCTTCGACCGCCATCCCATCGCCGCCCTCCTGTGCTACCCGGCCGCGCGATACCTTATGGG
CAGCATGACCCCCCAGGCCGTGCTGGCGTTCGTGGCCCTCATCCCGCCGACCTTGCCCGGCACAAACATC
GTGTTGGGGGCCCTTCCGGAGGACAGACACATCGACCGCCTGGCCAAACGCCAGCGCCCCGGCGAGCGGC
TTGACCTGGCTATGCTGGCCGCGATTCGCCGCGTTTACGGGCTGCTTGCCAATACGGTGCGGTATCTGCA
GGGCGGCGGGTCGTGGCGGGAGGATTGGGGACAGCTTTCGGGGACGGCCGTGCCGCCCCAGGGTGCCGAG
CCCCAGAGCAACGCGGGCCCACGACCCCATATCGGGGACACGTTATTTACCCTGTTTCGGGCCCCCGAGT
TGCTGGCCCCCAACGGCGACCTGTACAACGTGTTTGCCTGGGCCTTGGACGTCTTGGCCAAACGCCTCCG
TCCCATGCACGTCTTTATCCTGGATTACGACCAATCGCCCGCCGGCTGCCGGGACGCCCTGCTGCAACTT
ACCTCCGGGATGGTCCAGACCCACGTCACCACCCCCGGCTCCATACCGACGATCTGCGACCTGGCGCGCA
CGTTTGCCCGGGAGATGGGGGAGGCTAACTGAGGATCCCACGTCACTATTGTATACTCTATATTATACTC
TATGTTATACTCTGTAATCCTACTCAATAAACGTGTCACGCCTGTGAAACCGTACTAAGTCTCCCGTGTA
TTCTTATCACCATCAGGTGACATCCTCGCCCAGGCTGTCAATCATGCCGGTATCGATTCCAGTAGCACCG
GCCCCACGCTGACAACCCACTCTTGCAGCGTTAGCAGCGCCCCTCTTAACAAGCCGACCCCCACCAGCGT
CGCGGTTACTAACACTCCTCTCCCCGACCTGCAGCCCA
Features (pLannotate 1.2.2; 22 found; start..end, strand, type, name):
    328..477     +  CDS            ZNF652 (fragment): ZN652_HUMAN - Also known as KIAA0924. Experimental evidence at protein level: Swiss-Prot protein existence level 1. Functions as a transcriptional repressor. From Homo sapiens (Human).
    468..707     +  CDS            ZNF652 (fragment): ZN652_HUMAN - Also known as KIAA0924. Experimental evidence at protein level: Swiss-Prot protein existence level 1. Functions as a transcriptional repressor. From Homo sapiens (Human).
    744..797     +  CDS            3xFLAG (fragment): three tandem FLAG® epitope tags
    801..825     +  CDS            3xFLAG (fragment): three tandem FLAG® epitope tags
    909..1700    +  CDS            neo: KKA2_KLEPN - Also known as kan, nptII. Experimental evidence at protein level: Swiss-Prot protein existence level 1. Resistance to kanamycin, neomycin, paromomycin, ribostamycin, butirosin and gentamicin B. From Klebsiella pneumoniae.
   2470..2626    +  CDS            lacZα (fragment): LacZα fragment of β-galactosidase; lacZ fragment
   2708..3523    -  CDS            KanR: aminoglycoside phosphotransferase; aph(3')-Ia; confers resistance to kanamycin in bacteria or G418 (Geneticin®) in eukaryotes
   3708..3848    +  CDS            TRA2_ECOLX (fragment): Protein predicted: Swiss-Prot protein existence level 4. Required for transposition of transposon Tn903. From Escherichia coli.
   3903..4491    +  rep_origin     ori: high-copy-number ColE1/pMB1/pBR322/pUC origin of replication
   4860..4949    +  CDS            lacI (fragment): lac repressor; lacI; The lac repressor binds to the lac operator to inhibit transcription in E. coli. This inhibition can be relieved by adding lactose or isopropyl-β-D-thiogalactopyranoside (IPTG).
   4962..4983    +  protein_bind   CAP binding site: CAP binding activates transcription in the presence of cAMP. E. coli catabolite activator protein
   4998..5028    +  promoter       lac promoter: promoter for the E. coli lac operon
   5036..5052    +  protein_bind   lac operator: The lac repressor binds to the lac operator to inhibit transcription in E. coli. This inhibition can be relieved by adding lactose or isopropyl-β-D-thiogalactopyranoside (IPTG). lac repressor encoded by lacI
   5089..5144    -  misc_feature   MCS: pUC18/19 multiple cloning site
   5145..5164    -  misc_feature   MCS (fragment): pUC18/19 multiple cloning site
   5170..5252    +  enhancer       CMV enhancer (fragment): human cytomegalovirus immediate early enhancer; contains an 18-bp deletion relative to the standard CMV enhancer
   5324..5341    -  promoter       CMV promoter (fragment): human cytomegalovirus (CMV) immediate early promoter
   5404..5455    +  promoter       CMVd2 promoter: truncated human cytomegalovirus (CMV) immediate early promoter that yields moderately reduced expression relative to the full-length promoter
   5546..5617    -  CDS            UL24_HHV11 (fragment): Experimental evidence at protein level: Swiss-Prot protein existence level 1. May participate in nuclear egress of viral particles. Plays a role in the dispersal of several host nucleolar proteins including NCL/nucleolin and NPM1. Since deletion of host NCL/nucleolin negatively impact on nuclear egress, UL24 supposedly acts on this process through its effect on host nucleoli. From Human herpesvirus 1 (strain 17) (HHV-1) (Human herpes simplex virus 1).
   5687..6682    +  CDS            ΔTK: truncated herpes simplex virus thymidine kinase (Salomon et al., 1995) confers sensitivity to nucleoside analogs such as acyclovir or ganciclovir
   6794..6955    +  CDS            UL122 (fragment): VIE2_HCMVT - Experimental evidence at protein level: Swiss-Prot protein existence level 1. Stimulates viral early and late gene expression and thus play a crucial role in the regulation of productive infection. In addition, activates quiescent cells to reenter the cell cycle and upregulates several E2F-responsive genes, which are responsible for pushing the cell into S phase. In S-phase, inhibits cellular DNA synthesis and blocks further cell cycle progression. From Human cytomegalovirus (strain Towne) (HHV-5) (Human herpesvirus 5).
   6950..110     +  CDS            C8orf17 (fragment) (across the origin): MOST1_HUMAN - Experimental evidence at protein level: Swiss-Prot protein existence level 1. May be involved in cell survival, proliferation and progression of cancer cells. From Homo sapiens (Human).
