[The description below was written by a language model from this plasmid's Addgene catalogue record and pLannotate feature annotations shown in this document.]
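Description:
pFETCh_ZNF652 is a CRISPR homology-directed repair donor plasmid built on the pFETCh_Donor backbone and designed to add a C-terminal 3xFLAG epitope to the endogenous human ZNF652 gene, which encodes a zinc-finger transcriptional repressor. It is a roughly 7 kb, high-copy plasmid propagated in E. coli through a ColE1/pUC-type origin and selected with kanamycin via an aph(3')-Ia KanR gene. Remnants of a pUC-style lac promoter/operator, lacZα and multiple cloning site are also annotated. The two sequence records (depositor and repository NGS) differ by one nucleotide in length and give essentially the same feature map.

The payload, assembled by Gibson cloning, consists of ZNF652 homology arms flanking a 3xFLAG-P2A-NeoR cassette. The annotated ZNF652 coding fragment sits immediately upstream of the 3xFLAG sequence, consistent with a 5' arm that ends at the end of the coding region, so the tag is fused in frame. The P2A peptide listed in the catalogue entry is not separately annotated, but it would let the neomycin phosphotransferase gene that follows be co-translated from the endogenous ZNF652 transcript. G418 resistance should therefore depend on correct in-frame integration, as no dedicated promoter is annotated for neo. The 3' arm is not annotated and presumably lies in the unannotated stretch downstream of neo. Outside the arms, the table shows truncated CMV promoter elements upstream of a truncated HSV thymidine kinase gene, a part that confers ganciclovir sensitivity. The record does not state its intended use here.

According to the depositor, the plasmid was co-transfected with two PX458-based ZNF652-targeting plasmids into HepG2 cells. Editing was confirmed by PCR, and the tagged line was used for anti-FLAG ChIP-seq (the CETCh-seq approach) and for immunoprecipitation–mass spectrometry, which identified ZNF652.
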