Addgene plasmid #86270: pFETCh_ZNF652
Purpose: Donor vector for 3' FLAG tag of human ZNF652
Depositing lab: Eric Mendenhall & Richard M. Myers. Publication: CETCh-seq: CRISPR epitope tagging ChIP-seq of DNA-binding proteins. Savic D, Partridge EC, Newberry KM, Smith SB, Meadows SK, Roberts BS, Mackiewicz M, Mendenhall EM, Myers RM. Genome Res. 2015 Sep 9. 10.1101/gr.193540.115 PubMed 26355004.
Backbone
  Vector backbone: pFETCh_Donor
  Vector type: CRISPR
Growth in bacteria
  Bacterial resistance: Kanamycin, 50 μg/mL
  Growth temperature: 37°C
  Growth strain: DH5alpha
  Copy number: High Copy
Gene/Insert
  Gene/Insert name: ZNF652 homology arms
  Species: H. sapiens (human)
  Entrez Gene: ZNF652
  Tag / fusion protein: 3XFLAG-P2A-NeoR (C terminal on insert)
  Cloning method: Gibson Cloning
  Sequencing primers: 5′ acgcctgtgaaaccgtacta; 3′ aactgttgggaagggcgatc
Terms and licenses: Academic/Nonprofit Terms; Industry Terms: Not Available to Industry
Depositor comments: This plasmid was co-transfected along with PX458_ZNF652_1 and PX458_ZNF652_2 into HepG2 cells, and genomic editing was verified by PCR. We performed ChIP-seq on this cell line using anti-FLAG Sigma F1804 and obtained data that passed our quality tests. Immunoprecipitation with anti-FLAG Sigma F1804 followed by mass spectrometry identified ZNF652. All released data, including ChIP-seq files and validation data, are available at the ENCODE web portal: https://www.encodeproject.org/search/?searchTerm=flag&type=Experiment&lab.title=Richard+Myers%2C+HAIB . Note: This plasmid is part of the Mendenhall and Meyers CRISPR-based Tagging system to add a tag (currently using FLAG) to endogenous proteins. Please see https://www.addgene.org/crispr/tagging/ for more details.
How to cite: pFETCh_ZNF652 was a gift from Eric Mendenhall & Richard M. Myers (Addgene plasmid # 86270 ; http://n2t.net/addgene:86270 ; RRID:Addgene_86270)
